Addgene plasmid #170850: pAAV-VTKD5
Purpose: (Empty Backbone) AAV backbone for Cre- and Flp-dependent transgene expression (CRE-ON / FLP-OFF) of any transgene in cortical interneurons under the control of the Dlx enhancer.
Depositing lab: Jordane Dimidschstein. Depositing organization: Broad Institute. Publication: A versatile viral toolkit for functional discovery in the nervous system. Pouchelon G, Vergara J, McMahon J, Gorissen BL, Lin JD, Vormstein-Schneider D, Niehaus JL, Burbridge TJ, Wester JC, Sherer M, Fernandez-Otero M, Allaway KC, Pelkey K, Chittajallu R, McBain CJ, Fan M, Nasse JS, Wildenberg GA, Fishell G, Dimidschstein J. Cell Rep Methods. 2022 May 26;2(6):100225. doi: 10.1016/j.crmeth.2022.100225. eCollection 2022 Jun 20. PubMed 35784651.
Backbone
  Vector backbone: pAAV-VTKD5
  Vector type: Mammalian Expression, AAV
Growth in bacteria
  Bacterial resistance: Ampicillin, 100 μg/mL
  Growth temperature: 37°C
  Growth strain: NEB Stable
  Copy number: High Copy
Gene/Insert
  Gene/Insert name: None
Terms and licenses: Academic/Nonprofit Terms; Industry Terms: Not Available to Industry
How to cite: pAAV-VTKD5 was a gift from Jordane Dimidschstein (Addgene plasmid # 170850 ; http://n2t.net/addgene:170850 ; RRID:Addgene_170850)
