[The description below was written by a language model from this plasmid's Addgene catalogue record and pLannotate feature annotations shown in this document.]
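Description:
pAAV-VTKD5 is an empty adeno-associated virus transfer backbone of about 5 kb, designed for intersectional (Cre-ON / Flp-OFF) expression of a user-supplied transgene in cortical interneurons. It carries no insert. In bacteria it is maintained by a high-copy ColE1/pUC-type origin and selected with ampicillin through the β-lactamase gene and its own promoter. An f1 phage origin and small pBR322-derived remnants (bom and rop fragments) are also annotated in the backbone. The use of a recombination-deficient growth strain fits the presence of AAV2 inverted terminal repeats, which flank the expression cassette and direct its replication and packaging into AAV particles.

According to the catalogue entry, expression is driven by the Dlx enhancer. This element is not annotated by the automated feature table, and presumably lies in the unannotated region between the left ITR and the chimeric β-globin/immunoglobulin intron, together with whatever minimal promoter is used. Downstream of the intron, a pUC-type multiple cloning site sits inside a double-floxed inverted (DIO/FLEx) arrangement: lox2272 and loxP sites on one side face oppositely oriented lox2272 and loxP sites on the other. A transgene cloned in the antisense orientation is therefore silent until Cre inverts it and locks it in the sense orientation. Two minimal FRT sites in the same orientation bracket the entire lox-flanked unit, so Flp excises the cassette and abolishes expression. A WPRE and a bovine growth hormone polyadenylation signal follow, enhancing transcript stability and processing. The result is expression restricted to Dlx-active interneurons that contain Cre but lack Flp, which is useful for targeting neuronal subpopulations in recombinase driver lines.
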