Features (pLannotate 1.2.2; 22 found; start..end, strand, type, name):
     15..106     -  repeat_region  AAV2 ITR (fragment): inverted terminal repeat of adeno-associated virus serotype 2 inverted
    849..981     +  intron         chimeric intron: chimera between introns from human β-globin and immunoglobulin heavy chain genes
   1024..1057    +  protein_bind   FRT (minimal): supports FLP-mediated excision but not integration (Turan and Bode, 2011) FLP recombinase from the Saccharomyces cerevisiae 2μ plasmid
   1064..1097    +  protein_bind   lox2272: Cre-mediated recombination occurs in the 8-bp core sequence (GGATACTT). lox2272 sites are compatible with each other, but incompatible with loxP or loxN sites (Lee and Saito, 1988). Cre recombinase
   1098..1147    -  intron         β-globin intron (fragment): internally truncated intron from human β-globin
   1148..1181    +  protein_bind   loxP: Cre-mediated recombination occurs in the 8-bp core sequence (GCATACAT). Cre recombinase
   1196..1252    +  misc_feature   MCS: pUC18/19 multiple cloning site
   1272..1305    -  protein_bind   lox2272: Cre-mediated recombination occurs in the 8-bp core sequence (GGATACTT). lox2272 sites are compatible with each other, but incompatible with loxP or loxN sites (Lee and Saito, 1988). Cre recombinase
   1306..1355    -  intron         β-globin intron (fragment): internally truncated intron from human β-globin
   1356..1389    -  protein_bind   loxP: Cre-mediated recombination occurs in the 8-bp core sequence (GCATACAT). Cre recombinase
   1390..1423    +  protein_bind   FRT (minimal): supports FLP-mediated excision but not integration (Turan and Bode, 2011) FLP recombinase from the Saccharomyces cerevisiae 2μ plasmid
   1432..2020    +  misc_feature   WPRE: woodchuck hepatitis virus posttranscriptional regulatory element
   2028..2252    +  polyA_signal   bGH poly(A) signal: bovine growth hormone polyadenylation signal
   2254..2394    +  repeat_region  AAV2 ITR: inverted terminal repeat of adeno-associated virus serotype 2 inverted
   2399..2450    -  misc_feature   bom (fragment): basis of mobility region from pBR322
   2469..2924    +  rep_origin     f1 ori (sequence partly withheld): f1 bacteriophage origin of replication; arrow indicates direction of (+) strand synthesis
   2925..2974    -  misc_feature   bom (fragment): basis of mobility region from pBR322
   3076..3111    -  CDS            rop (fragment): Rop protein, which maintains plasmids at low copy number; rop
   3206..3310    +  promoter       AmpR promoter: bla
   3311..4171    +  CDS            AmpR: β-lactamase; bla; confers resistance to ampicillin, carbenicillin, and related antibiotics
   4342..4930    +  rep_origin     ori: high-copy-number ColE1/pMB1/pBR322/pUC origin of replication
   5003..15      +  repeat_region  AAV2 ITR (fragment) (across the origin): inverted terminal repeat of adeno-associated virus serotype 2 inverted
>Addgene plasmid #170850 | pAAV-VTKD5 | addgene full sequence | sequence record 337187 | Addgene NGS Result
CGCTCACTGAGGCCGCCCGGGCGTCGGGCGACCTTTGGTCGCCCGGCCTCAGTGAGCGAGCGAGCGCGCA
GAGAGGGAGTGGCCAACTCCATCACTAGGGGTTCCTGCTAGACTGCAGAGGGCCCGCGGCCGCACGCGTT
TATTCAGAATGTTATGCACTCACAGTGGTTTGGCATGCATCTGGTGAATTTTTTTTAACGAAAAATTAGT
GTTGGTTTCGATGTATGGTAGCATTCTCCCTAACGTAATTTGAATAATTCAGCAAAGCCCCACTACCAGC
TGTACTTCTGCAGCCTCTTCCATTCTTTTCAGCATTATAATTTTGGTTAATTTTCAATTTTAGGTCCTAC
GTCTCTGCAATTTGTGTATGAATAACAGAATAATTTCCCTCTTTTGTTTCGCCTTTCCTGTTCCTGAATC
TAAATAAAGATGGCTTTTTAGTATTAAAAGTGGAAGAAAATTACAGGTAATTATCTTTGACGGTAAAAAC
GCTGTAATCAGCGGGCTACATGAAAAATTACTCTAATTATGGCTGCATTTAAGAGAATGGAAAAAAACCT
TCTTGTGGATAAAAACCTTAAATTGTCCCCAATGTCTGCTTCAAATTGGATGGCACTGCAGCTGGAGGCT
TTGTTCAGAATTGATCCTGGGGAGCTACGAACCCAAAGTTTCACAGTAGGAAGCTAGATATCGTTTAAAC
TTCCTGCAGCCCGGGCTGGGCATAAAAGTCAGGGCAGAGCCATCTATTGCTTACATTTGCTTCTAGCCTG
CAAGTCGAGGAGCGCAGCCTTCCAGAAGCAGAGCGCGGCGCCTTAAGCTGCAGAAGTTGGTCGTGAGGCA
CTGGGCACGTAAGTATCAAGGTTACAAGACAGGTTTAAGGAGACCAATAGAAACTGGGCTTGTCGAGACA
GAGAAGACTCTTGCGTTTCTGATAGGCACCTATTGGTCTTACTGACATCCACTTTGCCTTTCTCTCCACA
GGTGTCCACTCCCAGTTCAATTACAGCTCTTAAGAAAGCTAGCGAAGTTCCTATTCTCTAGAAAGTATAG
GAACTTCTCCGGAATAACTTCGTATAGGATACTTTATACGAAGTTATGCAGAATGGTAGCTGGATTGTAG
CTGCTATTAGCAATATGAAACCTCTTAATAACTTCGTATAGCATACATTATACGAAGTTATAACGCGCCA
CTAGTGAATTCGAGCTCGGTACCCGGGGATCCTCTAGAGTCGACCTGCAGGCATGCAAGCTTTACTAGTG
GTGGCGCTAGCATAACTTCGTATAAAGTATCCTATACGAAGTTATTTGCCTTAACCCAGAAATTATCACT
GTTATTCTTTAGAATGGTGCAAAGAATAACTTCGTATAATGTATGCTATACGAAGTTATGAAGTTCCTAT
TCTCTAGAAAGTATAGGAACTTCGGCGCGCCAATCAACCTCTGGATTACAAAATTTGTGAAAGATTGACT
GGTATTCTTAACTATGTTGCTCCTTTTACGCTATGTGGATACGCTGCTTTAATGCCTTTGTATCATGCTA
TTGCTTCCCGTATGGCTTTCATTTTCTCCTCCTTGTATAAATCCTGGTTGCTGTCTCTTTATGAGGAGTT
GTGGCCCGTTGTCAGGCAACGTGGCGTGGTGTGCACTGTGTTTGCTGACGCAACCCCCACTGGTTGGGGC
ATTGCCACCACCTGTCAGCTCCTTTCCGGGACTTTCGCTTTCCCCCTCCCTATTGCCACGGCGGAACTCA
TCGCCGCCTGCCTTGCCCGCTGCTGGACAGGGGCTCGGCTGTTGGGCACTGACAATTCCGTGGTGTTGTC
GGGGAAGCTGACGTCCTTTCCATGGCTGCTCGCCTGTGTTGCCACCTGGATTCTGCGCGGGACGTCCTTC
TGCTACGTCCCTTCGGCCCTCAATCCAGCGGACCTTCCTTCCCGCGGCCTGCTGCCGGCTCTGCGGCCTC
TTCCGCGTCTTCGCCTTCGCCCTCAGACGAGTCGGATCTCCCTTTGGGCCGCCTCCCCGCCTGGATCCTG
TGCCTTCTAGTTGCCAGCCATCTGTTGTTTGCCCCTCCCCCGTGCCTTCCTTGACCCTGGAAGGTGCCAC
TCCCACTGTCCTTTCCTAATAAAATGAGGAAATTGCATCGCATTGTCTGAGTAGGTGTCATTCTATTCTG
GGGGGTGGGGTGGGGCAGGACAGCAAGGGGGAGGATTGGGAAGACAATAGCAGGCATGCTGGGGATGCGG
TGGGCTCTATGGCAGGAACCCCTAGTGATGGAGTTGGCCACTCCCTCTCTGCGCGCTCGCTCGCTCACTG
AGGCCGGGCGACCAAAGGTCGCCCGACGCCCGGGCTTTGCCCGGGCGGCCTCAGTGAGCGAGCGAGCGCG
CAGCTGCCTGCAGGGGCGCCTGATGCGGTATTTTCTCCTTACGCATCTGTGCGGTATTTCACACCGCATA
[95 nt withheld, positions 2451-2545]
T
[46 nt withheld, positions 2547-2592]
C
[141 nt withheld, positions 2594-2734]
CCTTTGACGTTGGAGTCCACGTTCTTT
[37 nt withheld, positions 2762-2798]
ACTCTATCTCGGGCTATTCTTTTGATTTATAAGGGATTTTGCCGATTTCGGTCTATTGGTTAAAAAATGA
GCTGATTTAACAAAAATTTAACGCGAATTTTAACAAAATATTAACGTTTACAATTTTATGGTGCACTCTC
AGTACAATCTGCTCTGATGCCGCATAGTTAAGCCAGCCCCGACACCCGCCAACACCCGCTGACGCGCCCT
GACGGGCTTGTCTGCTCCCGGCATCCGCTTACAGACAAGCTGTGACCGTCTCCGGGAGCTGCATGTGTCA
GAGGTTTTCACCGTCATCACCGAAACGCGCGAGACGAAAGGGCCTCGTGATACGCCTATTTTTATAGGTT
AATGTCATGATAATAATGGTTTCTTAGACGTCAGGTGGCACTTTTCGGGGAAATGTGCGCGGAACCCCTA
TTTGTTTATTTTTCTAAATACATTCAAATATGTATCCGCTCATGAGACAATAACCCTGATAAATGCTTCA
ATAATATTGAAAAAGGAAGAGTATGAGTATTCAACATTTCCGTGTCGCCCTTATTCCCTTTTTTGCGGCA
TTTTGCCTTCCTGTTTTTGCTCACCCAGAAACGCTGGTGAAAGTAAAAGATGCTGAAGATCAGTTGGGTG
CACGAGTGGGTTACATCGAACTGGATCTCAACAGCGGTAAGATCCTTGAGAGTTTTCGCCCCGAAGAACG
TTTTCCAATGATGAGCACTTTTAAAGTTCTGCTATGTGGCGCGGTATTATCCCGTATTGACGCCGGGCAA
GAGCAACTCGGTCGCCGCATACACTATTCTCAGAATGACTTGGTTGAGTACTCACCAGTCACAGAAAAGC
ATCTTACGGATGGCATGACAGTAAGAGAATTATGCAGTGCTGCCATAACCATGAGTGATAACACTGCGGC
CAACTTACTTCTGACAACGATCGGAGGACCGAAGGAGCTAACCGCTTTTTTGCACAACATGGGGGATCAT
GTAACTCGCCTTGATCGTTGGGAACCGGAGCTGAATGAAGCCATACCAAACGACGAGCGTGACACCACGA
TGCCTGTAGCAATGGCAACAACGTTGCGCAAACTATTAACTGGCGAACTACTTACTCTAGCTTCCCGGCA
ACAATTAATAGACTGGATGGAGGCGGATAAAGTTGCAGGACCACTTCTGCGCTCGGCCCTTCCGGCTGGC
TGGTTTATTGCTGATAAATCTGGAGCCGGTGAGCGTGGGTCTCGCGGTATCATTGCAGCACTGGGGCCAG
ATGGTAAGCCCTCCCGTATCGTAGTTATCTACACGACGGGGAGTCAGGCAACTATGGATGAACGAAATAG
ACAGATCGCTGAGATAGGTGCCTCACTGATTAAGCATTGGTAACTGTCAGACCAAGTTTACTCATATATA
CTTTAGATTGATTTAAAACTTCATTTTTAATTTAAAAGGATCTAGGTGAAGATCCTTTTTGATAATCTCA
TGACCAAAATCCCTTAACGTGAGTTTTCGTTCCACTGAGCGTCAGACCCCGTAGAAAAGATCAAAGGATC
TTCTTGAGATCCTTTTTTTCTGCGCGTAATCTGCTGCTTGCAAACAAAAAAACCACCGCTACCAGCGGTG
GTTTGTTTGCCGGATCAAGAGCTACCAACTCTTTTTCCGAAGGTAACTGGCTTCAGCAGAGCGCAGATAC
CAAATACTGTTCTTCTAGTGTAGCCGTAGTTAGGCCACCACTTCAAGAACTCTGTAGCACCGCCTACATA
CCTCGCTCTGCTAATCCTGTTACCAGTGGCTGCTGCCAGTGGCGATAAGTCGTGTCTTACCGGGTTGGAC
TCAAGACGATAGTTACCGGATAAGGCGCAGCGGTCGGGCTGAACGGGGGGTTCGTGCACACAGCCCAGCT
TGGAGCGAACGACCTACACCGAACTGAGATACCTACAGCGTGAGCTATGAGAAAGCGCCACGCTTCCCGA
AGGGAGAAAGGCGGACAGGTATCCGGTAAGCGGCAGGGTCGGAACAGGAGAGCGCACGAGGGAGCTTCCA
GGGGGAAACGCCTGGTATCTTTATAGTCCTGTCGGGTTTCGCCACCTCTGACTTGAGCGTCGATTTTTGT
GATGCTCGTCAGGGGGGCGGAGCCTATGGAAAAACGCCAGCAACGCGGCCTTTTTACGGTTCCTGGCCTT
TTGCTGGCCTTTTGCTCACATGTCCTGCAGGCAGCTGCGCGCTCGCT
